>Addgene plasmid #233689 | pLVX-Tau-mCherry-RING | addgene full sequence | sequence record 466775 | Addgene NGS Result
ACTACTAAGTTTGTAGTACATATTTAACAAATACAATTTCTTTAAAATGAAAATAATTCAGAGGAATCAC
AGGTTTAGAGTAAATGAAACCACAGGTAATTGGCAGTGGTAATAGGGTATGGGGTGGGAAGTTTGGGATG
ATTTTGGTTAGCTTGAGTTATCCAGTTGATCCAGACATGATAAGATACATTGATGAGTTTGGACAAACCA
CAACTAGAATGCAGTGAAAAAAATGCTTTATTTGTGAAATTTGTGATGCTATTGCTTTATTTGTAACCAT
TATAAGCTGCAATAAACAAGTTGATCTCCCGATCCGTCGACGTCAGGTGGCACTTTTCGGGGAAATGTGC
GCGGAACCCCTATTTGTTTATTTTTCTAAATACATTCAAATATGTATCCGCTCATGAGACAATAACCCTG
ATAAATGCTTCAATAATATTGAAAAAGGAAGAGTATGAGTATTCAACATTTCCGTGTCGCCCTTATTCCC
TTTTTTGCGGCATTTTGCCTTCCTGTTTTTGCTCACCCAGAAACGCTGGTGAAAGTAAAAGATGCTGAAG
ATCAGTTGGGTGCACGAGTGGGTTACATCGAACTGGATCTCAACAGCGGTAAGATCCTTGAGAGTTTTCG
CCCCGAAGAACGTTTTCCAATGATGAGCACTTTTAAAGTTCTGCTATGTGGCGCGGTATTATCCCGTATT
GACGCCGGGCAAGAGCAACTCGGTCGCCGCATACACTATTCTCAGAATGACTTGGTTGAGTACTCACCAG
TCACAGAAAAGCATCTTACGGATGGCATGACAGTAAGAGAATTATGCAGTGCTGCCATAACCATGAGTGA
TAACACTGCGGCCAACTTACTTCTGACAACGATCGGAGGACCGAAGGAGCTAACCGCTTTTTTGCACAAC
ATGGGGGATCATGTAACTCGCCTTGATCGTTGGGAACCGGAGCTGAATGAAGCCATACCAAACGACGAGC
GTGACACCACGATGCCTGTAGCAATGGCAACAACGTTGCGCAAACTATTAACTGGCGAACTACTTACTCT
AGCTTCCCGGCAACAATTAATAGACTGGATGGAGGCGGATAAAGTTGCAGGACCACTTCTGCGCTCGGCC
CTTCCGGCTGGCTGGTTTATTGCTGATAAATCTGGAGCCGGTGAGCGTGGGTCTCGCGGTATCATTGCAG
CACTGGGGCCAGATGGTAAGCCCTCCCGTATCGTAGTTATCTACACGACGGGGAGTCAGGCAACTATGGA
TGAACGAAATAGACAGATCGCTGAGATAGGTGCCTCACTGATTAAGCATTGGTAACTGTCAGACCAAGTT
TACTCATATATACTTTAGATTGATTTAAAACTTCATTTTTAATTTAAAAGGATCTAGGTGAAGATCCTTT
TTGATAATCTCATGACCAAAATCCCTTAACGTGAGTTTTCGTTCCACTGAGCGTCAGACCCCGTAGAAAA
GATCAAAGGATCTTCTTGAGATCCTTTTTTTCTGCGCGTAATCTGCTGCTTGCAAACAAAAAAACCACCG
CTACCAGCGGTGGTTTGTTTGCCGGATCAAGAGCTACCAACTCTTTTTCCGAAGGTAACTGGCTTCAGCA
GAGCGCAGATACCAAATACTGTTCTTCTAGTGTAGCCGTAGTTAGGCCACCACTTCAAGAACTCTGTAGC
ACCGCCTACATACCTCGCTCTGCTAATCCTGTTACCAGTGGCTGCTGCCAGTGGCGATAAGTCGTGTCTT
ACCGGGTTGGACTCAAGACGATAGTTACCGGATAAGGCGCAGCGGTCGGGCTGAACGGGGGGTTCGTGCA
CACAGCCCAGCTTGGAGCGAACGACCTACACCGAACTGAGATACCTACAGCGTGAGCTATGAGAAAGCGC
CACGCTTCCCGAAGGGAGAAAGGCGGACAGGTATCCGGTAAGCGGCAGGGTCGGAACAGGAGAGCGCACG
AGGGAGCTTCCAGGGGGAAACGCCTGGTATCTTTATAGTCCTGTCGGGTTTCGCCACCTCTGACTTGAGC
GTCGATTTTTGTGATGCTCGTCAGGGGGGCGGAGCCTATGGAAAAACGCCAGCAACGCGGCCTTTTTACG
GTTCCTGGCCTTTTGCTGGCCTTTTGCTCACATGTTCTTTCCTGCGTTATCCCCTGATTCTGTGGATAAC
CGTATTACCGCCTTTGAGTGAGCTGATACCGCTCGCCGCAGCCGAACGACCGAGCGCAGCGAGTCAGTGA
GCGAGGAAGCGGAAGAGCGCCCAATACGCAAACCGCCTCTCCCCGCGCGTTGGCCGATTCATTAATGCAG
CTGGCACGACAGGTTTCCCGACTGGAAAGCGGGCAGTGAGCGCAACGCAATTAATGTGAGTTAGCTCACT
CATTAGGCACCCCAGGCTTTACACTTTATGCTTCCGGCTCGTATGTTGTGTGGAATTGTGAGCGGATAAC
AATTTCACACAGGAAACAGCTATGACCATGATTACGCCAAGCTCTAGCTAGAGGTCGACGGTAAACGCTA
GCAATGTCAAGGCCTCTCACTCTCTGATATTCATTTCTTTGCAAGTTATAAATACTGAATAATAAGATGA
CATGAACTACTACTGCTAGAGATTTTCCACACTGACTAAAAGGGTCTGAGGGATCTCTAGTTACCAGAGT
CACACAACAGACGGGCACACACTACTTGAAGCACTCAAGGCAAGCTTTATTGAGGCTTAAGCAGTGGGTT
CCCTAGTTAGCCAGAGAGCTCCCAGGCTCAGATCTGGTCTAACCAGAGAGACCCAGTACAGGCAAAAAGC
AGCTGCTTATATGCAGGATCTGAGGGCTCGCCACTCCCCAGTCCCGCCCAGGCCACGCCTCCCTGGAAAG
TCCCCAGCGGAAAGTCCCTTGTAGCAAGCTCGATATCAGCAGTTCTTGAAGTACTCCGGATGCAGCTCTC
GGGCCACGTGATGAAATGCTAGGCGGCTGTCAAACCTCCACTCTAACACTTCTCTCTCCGGGTCATCCAT
CCCATGCAGGCTCACAGGGTGTAACAAGCTGGTGTTCTCTCCTTTATTGGCCTCTTCTACCTTATCTGGC
TCAACTGGTACTAGCTTGTAGCACCATCCAAAGGTCAGTGGATATCTGACCCCTGGCCCTGGTGTGTAGT
TCTGCTAATCAGGGAAGTAGCCTTGTGTGTGGTAGATCCACAGATCAAGGATATCTTGTCTTCGTTGGGA
GTGAATTAGCCCTTCCAGTCCCCTCTTTTCTTTTAAAAAGTGGCTAAGATCTACAGCTGCCTTGTAAGTC
ATTGGTCTTAAAGGTACCTGAGGTGTGACTGGAAAACCCACCTCCTCCTCCTCTTGTGCTTCTAGCCAGG
CACAATCAGCATTGGTAGCTGCTGTATTGCTACTTGTGATTGCTCCATGTTTTTCTAGGTCTCGACTGCA
GAATTAATTCCAGGCGGGGAGGCGGCCCAAAGGGAGATCCGACTCGTCTGAGGGCGAAGGCGAAGACGCG
GAAGAGGCCGCAGAGCCGGCAGCAGGCCGCGGGAAGGAAGGTCCGCTGGATTGAGGGCCGAAGGGACGTA
GCAGAAGGACGTCCCGCGCAGAATCCAGGTGGCAACACAGGCGAGCAGCCATGGAAAGGACGTCAGCTTC
CCCGACAACACCACGGAATTGTCAGTGCCCAACAGCCGAGCCCCTGTCCAGCAGCGGGCAAGGCAGGCGG
CGATGAGTTCCGCCGTGGCAATAGGGAGGGGGAAAGCGAAAGTCCCGGAAAGGAGCTGACAGGTGGTGGC
AATGCCCCAACCAGTGGGGGTTGCGTCAGCAAACACAGTGCACACCACGCCACGTTGCCTGACAACGGGC
CACAACTCCTCATAAAGAGACAGCAACCAGGATTTATACAAGGAGGAGAAAATGAAAGCCATACGGGAAG
CAATAGCATGATACAAAGGCATTAAAGCAGCGTATCCACATAGCGTAAAAGGAGCAACATAGTTAAGAAT
ACCAGTCAATCTTTCACAAATTTTGTAATCCAGAGGTTGATTGTTCCAGACGCGTTCAGGCACCGGGCTT
GCGGGTCATGCACCAGGTGCGCGGTCCTTCGGGCACCTCGACGTCGGCGGTGACGGTGAAGCCGAGCCGC
TCGTAGAAGGGGAGGTTGCGGGGCGCGGAGGTCTCCAGGAAGGCGGGCACCCCGGCGCGCTCGGCCGCCT
CCACTCCGGGGAGCACGACGGCGCTGCCCAGACCCTTGCCCTGGTGGTCGGGCGAGACGCCGACGGTGGC
CAGGAACCACGCGGGCTCCTTGGGCCGGTGCGGCGCCAGGAGGCCTTCCATCTGTTGCTGCGCGGCCAGC
CGGGAACCGCTCAACTCGGCCATGCGCGGGCCGATCTCGGCGAACACCGCCCCCGCTTCGACGCTCTCCG
GCGTGGTCCAGACCGCCACCGCGGCGCCGTCGTCCGCGACCCACACCTTGCCGATGTCGAGCCCGACGCG
CGTGAGGAAGAGTTCTTGCAGCTCGGTGACCCGCTCGATGTGGCGGTCCGGGTCGACGGTGTGGCGCGTG
GCGGGGTAGTCGGCGAACGCGGCGGCGAGGGTGCGTACGGCCCGGGGGACGTCGTCGCGGGTGGCGAGGC
GCACCGTGGGCTTGTACTCGGTCATGGTCGCGTTTTGCAAAAGCCTAGGCCTCCAAAAAAGCCTCCTCAC
TACTTCTGGAATAGCTCAGAGGCCGAGGCGGCCTCGGCCTCTGCATAAATAAAAAAAATTAGTCAGCCAT
GGGGCGGAGAATGGGCGGAACTGGGCGGAGTTAGGGGCGGGATGGGCGGAGTTAGGGGCGGGACTATGGT
TGCTGACTAATTGAGATGCATGCTTTGCATACTTCTGCCTGCTGGGGAGCCTGGGGACTTTCCACACCTG
GTTGCTGACTAATTGAGATGCATGCTTTGCATACTTCTGCCTGCTGGGGAGCCTGGGGACTTTCCACACC
CTAACTGACACACATTCGCGCGTTTACCCGGGGAGCATGTCAAGGTCAAAATCGTCAAGAGCGTCAGCAG
GCAGCATATCAAGGTCAAAGTCGTCAAGGGCATCGGCTGGGAGCATGTCTAAGTCAAAATCGTCAAGGGC
GTCGGTCGGCCCGCCGCTTTCGCACTTTAGCTGTTTCTCCAGGCCACATATGATTAGTTCCAGGCCGAAA
AGGAAGGCAGGTTCGGCTCCCTGCCGGTCGAACAGCTCAATTGCTTGTTTCAGAAGTGGGGGCATAGAAT
CGGTGGTAGGTGTCTCTCTTTCCTCTTTTGCTACTTGATGCTCCTGTTCCTCCAATACGCAGCCCAGTGT
AAAGTGGCCCACGGCGGACAGAGCGTACAGTGCGTTCTCCAGGGAGAAGCCTTGCTGACACAGGAACGCG
AGCTGATTTTCCAGGGTTTCGTACTGTTTCTCTGTTGGGCGGGTGCCGAGATGCACTTTAGCCCCGTCGC
GATGTGAGAGGAGAGCACAGCGGTATGACTTGGCGTTGTTCCGCAGAAAGTCTTGCCATGACTCGCCTTC
CAGGGGGCAGGAGTGGGTATGATGCCTGTCCAGCATCTCGATTGGCAGGGCATCGAGCAGGGCCCGCTTG
TTCTTCACGTGCCAGTACAGGGTAGGCTGCTCAACTCCCAGCTTTTGAGCGAGTTTCCTTGTCGTCAGGC
CTTCGATACCGACTCCATTGAGTAATTCCAGAGCAGAGTTTATGACTTTGCTCTTGTCCAGTCTAGACAT
GGTAATTCGATGATCCCCCTGGGGAGAGAGGTCGGTGATTCGGTCAACGAGGGAGCCGACTGCCGACGTG
CGCTCCGGAGGCTTGCAGAATGCGGAACACCGCGCGGGCAGGAACAGGGCCCACACTACCGCCCCACACC
CCGCCTCCCGCACCGCCCCTTCCCGGCCGCTGCTCTCGGCGCGCCCTGCTGAGCAGCCGCTATTGGCCAC
AGCCCATCGCGGTCGGCGCGCTGCCATTGCTCCCTGGCGCTGTCCGTCTGCGAGGGTACTAGTGAGACGT
GCGGCTTCCGTTTGTCACGTCCGGCACGCCGCGAACCGCAAGGAACCTTCCCGACTTAGGGGCGGAGCAG
GAAGCGTCGCCGGGGGGCCCACAAGGGTAGCGGCGAAGATCCGGGTGACGCTGCGAACGGACGTGAAGAA
TGTGCGAGACCCAGGGTCGGCGCCGCTGCGTTTCCCGGAACCACGCCCAGAGCAGCCGCGTCCCTGCGCA
AACCCAGGGCTGCCTTGGAAAAGGCGCAACCCCAACCCCGTGGAATTATCACCTCGAGTTTACTCCCTAT
CAGTGATAGAGAACGTATGAAGAGTTTACTCCCTATCAGTGATAGAGAACGTATGCAGACTTTACTCCCT
ATCAGTGATAGAGAACGTATAAGGAGTTTACTCCCTATCAGTGATAGAGAACGTATGACCAGTTTACTCC
CTATCAGTGATAGAGAACGTATCTACAGTTTACTCCCTATCAGTGATAGAGAACGTATATCCAGTTTACT
CCCTATCAGTGATAGAGAACGTATAAGCTTTGCTTATGTAAACCAGGGCGCCTATAAAAGAGTGCTGATT
TTTTGAGTAAACTTCAATTCCACAACACTTTTGTCTTATACCAACTTTCCGTACCACTTCCTACCCTCGT
AAAGAATTCACCATGGCTGAGCCCCGCCAGGAGTTCGAAGTGATGGAAGATCACGCTGGGACGTACGGGT
TGGGGGACAGGAAAGATCAGGGGGGCTACACCATGCACCAAGACCAAGAGGGTGACACGGACGCTGGCCT
GAAAGCTGAAGAAGCAGGCATTGGAGACACCCCCAGCCTGGAAGACGAAGCTGCTGGTCACGTGACCCAA
GCTCGCATGGTCAGTAAAAGCAAAGACGGGACTGGAAGCGATGACAAAAAAGCCAAGGGGGCTGATGGTA
AAACGAAGATCGCCACACCGCGGGGAGCAGCCCCTCCAGGCCAGAAGGGCCAGGCCAACGCCACCAGGAT
TCCAGCAAAAACCCCGCCCGCTCCAAAGACACCACCCAGCTCTGGTGAACCTCCAAAATCAGGGGATCGC
AGCGGCTACAGCAGCCCCGGCTCCCCAGGCACTCCCGGCAGCCGCTCCCGCACCCCGTCCCTTCCAACCC
CACCCACCCGGGAGCCCAAGAAGGTGGCAGTGGTCCGTACTCCACCCAAGTCGCCGTCTTCCGCCAAGAG
CCGCCTGCAGACAGCCCCCGTGCCCATGCCAGACCTGAAGAATGTCAAGTCCAAGATCGGCTCCACTGAG
AACCTGAAGCACCAGCCGGGAGGCGGGAAGGTGCAGATAATTAATAAGAAGCTGGATCTTAGCAACGTCC
AGTCCAAGTGTGGCTCAAAGGATAATATCAAACACGTCAGTGGAGGCGGCAGTGTGCAAATAGTCTACAA
ACCAGTTGACCTGAGCAAGGTGACCTCCAAGTGTGGCTCATTAGGCAACATCCATCATAAACCAGGAGGT
GGCCAGGTGGAAGTAAAATCTGAGAAGCTTGACTTCAAGGACAGAGTCCAGTCGAAGATTGGGTCCCTGG
ACAATATCACCCACGTCCCTGGCGGAGGAAATAAAAAGATTGAAACCCACAAGCTGACCTTCCGCGAGAA
CGCCAAAGCCAAGACAGACCACGGGGCGGAGATCGTGTACAAGTCGCCAGTGGTGTCTGGGGACACGTCT
CCACGGCATCTCAGCAATGTCTCCTCCACCGGCAGCATCGACATGGTAGACTCGCCCCAGCTCGCCACGC
TAGCTGACGAGGTGTCTGCCTCCCTGGCCAAGCAGGGTTTGGAGTTCGGCGGAGGTGGCTCCATGGTTAG
CAAGGGCGAGGAAGACAATATGGCAATAATTAAAGAATTTATGCGCTTCAAAGTACACATGGAGGGATCA
GTTAATGGGCATGAGTTCGAGATAGAAGGGGAGGGCGAAGGGCGACCCTACGAAGGGACGCAAACTGCTA
AACTTAAAGTCACGAAGGGGGGTCCCCTGCCTTTTGCGTGGGATATTCTGAGTCCACAGTTCATGTACGG
CTCTAAGGCGTACGTGAAGCATCCCGCCGACATACCCGATTACCTGAAACTGTCATTCCCCGAGGGCTTT
AAGTGGGAGAGGGTAATGAATTTTGAAGATGGAGGGGTAGTCACAGTTACTCAGGACTCTTCTCTTCAAG
ATGGCGAATTTATATATAAAGTGAAGCTCAGGGGGACTAACTTCCCAAGCGATGGGCCGGTTATGCAGAA
GAAGACGATGGGATGGGAAGCATCTTCCGAGCGGATGTACCCCGAAGACGGCGCTCTCAAGGGGGAAATA
AAACAACGACTGAAACTTAAAGATGGAGGTCACTATGACGCTGAGGTTAAGACGACGTACAAGGCAAAAA
AGCCCGTACAGCTTCCTGGTGCCTATAATGTAAACATAAAACTTGATATTACAAGCCATAACGAAGACTA
TACCATAGTAGAGCAGTATGAGCGGGCCGAAGGGCGACACAGTACCGGGGGGATGGATGAGCTGTACAAA
GGCTCCGGAGGTGGCTCAGGCATGGCTTCAGCAGCACGCTTGACAATGATGTGGGAGGAGGTCACATGCC
CTATCTGCCTGGACCCCTTCGTGGAGCCTGTGAGCATCGAGTGTGGCCACAGCTTCTGCCAGGAATGCAT
CTCTCAGGTTGGGAAAGGTGGGGGCAGCGTCTGTCCTGTGTGCCGGCAGCGCTTTCTGCTCAAGAATCTC
CGGCCCAATCGACAGCTAGCCAACATGGTGAACAACCTTAAAGAAATCAGCCAGGAGGCCAGAGAGTAAG
GATCCAGACCACCTCCCCTGCGAGCTAAGCTGGACAGCCAATGACGGGTAAGAGAGTGACATTTTTCACT
AACCTAAGACAGGAGGGCCGTCAGAGCTACTGCCTAATCCAAAGACGGGTAAAAGTGATAAAAATGTATC
ACTCCAACCTAAGACAGGCGCAGCTTCCGAGGGATTTGAGATCCAGACATGATAAGATACATTGATGAGT
TTGGACAAACCAAAACTAGAATGCAGTGAAAAAAATGCCTTATTTGTGAAATTTGTGATGCTATTGCCTT
ATTTGTAACCATTATAAGCTGCAATAAACAAGTTAAGTCGATAAACTGGATCTCTGCTGTCCCTGTAATA
AACCCGAAAATTTTGAATTTTTGTAATTTGTTTTTGTAATTCTTTAGTTTGTATGTCTGTTGCTATTATG
TCTACTATTCTTTCCCCTGCACTGTACCCCCCAATCCCCCCTTTTCTTTTAAAGGCGATACCGTCGAGAT
CCGTTCACTAATCGAATGGATCTGTCTCTGTCTCTCTCTCCACCTTCTTCTTCTATTCCTTCGGGCCTGT
CGGGTCCCCTCGGGGTTGGGAGGTGGGTCTGAAACGATAATGGTGAATATCCCTGCCTAACTCTATTCAC
TATAGAAAGTACAGCAAAAACTATTCTTAAACCTACCAAGCCTCCTACTATCATTATGAATAATTTTATA
TACCACAGCCAATTTGTTATGTTAAACCAATTCCACAAACTTGCCCATTTATCTAATTCCAATAATTCTT
GTTCATTCTTTTCTTGCTGGTTTTGCGATTCTTCAATTAAGGAGTGTATTAAGCTTGTGTAATTGTTAAT
TTCTCTGTCCCACTCCATCCAGGTCGTGTGATTCCAAATCTGTTCCAGAGATTTATTACTCCAACTAGCA
TTCCAAGGCACAGCAGTGGTGCAAATGAGTTTTCCAGAGCAACCCCAAATCCCCAGGAGCTGTTGATCCT
TTAGGTATCTTTCCACAGCCAGGATTCTTGCCTGGAGCTGCTTGATGCCCCAGACTGTGAGTTGCAACAG
ATGCTGTTGCGCCTCAATAGCCCTCAGCAAATTGTTCTGCTGCTGCACTATACCAGACAATAATTGTCTG
GCCTGTACCGTCAGCGTCATTGACGCTGCGCCCATAGTGCTTCCTGCTGCTCCCAAGAACCCAAGGAACA
AAGCTCCTATTCCCACTGCTCTTTTTTCTCTCTGCACCACTCTTCTCTTTGCCTTGGTGGGTGCTACTCC
TAATGGTTCAATTTTTACTACTTTATATTTATATAATTCACTTCTCCAATTGTCCCTCATATCTCCTCCT
CCAGGTCTGAAGATCAGCGGCCGGCCGCTTGCTGTGCGGTGGTCTTACTTTTGTTTTGCTCTTCCTCTAT
CTTGTCTAAAGCTTCCTTGGTGTCTTTTATCTCTATCCTTTGATGCACACAATAGAGGGTTGCTACTGTA
TTATATAATGATCTAAGTTCTTCTGATCCTGTCTGAAGGGATGGTTGTAGCTGTCCCAGTATTTGTCTAC
AGCCTTCTGATGTTTCTAACAGGCCAGGATTAACTGCGAATCGTTCTAGCTCCCTGCTTGCCCATACTAT
ATGTTTTAATTTATATTTTTTCTTTCCCCCTGGCCTTAACCGAATTTTTTCCCATCGCGATCTAATTCTC
CCCCGCTTAATACTGACGCTCTCGCACCCATCTCTCTCCTTCTAGCCTCCGCTAGTCAAAATTTTTGGCG
TACTCACCAGTCGCCGCCCCTCGCCTCTTGCCGTGCGCGCTTCAGCAAGCCGAGTCCTGCGTCGAGAGAG
CTCCTCTGGTTTCCCTTTCGCTTTCAAGTCCCTGTTCGGGCGCCACTGCTAGAGATTTTCCACACTGACT
AAAAGGGTCTGAGGGATCTCTAGTTACCAGAGTCACACAACAGACGGGCACACACTACTTGAAGCACTCA
AGGCAAGCTTTATTGAGGCTTAAGCAGTGGGTTCCCTAGTTAGCCAGAGAGCTCCCAGGCTCAGATCTGG
TCTAACCAGAGAGACCCAGTACAGGCAAAAAGCAGCTGCTTATATGCAGGATCTGAGGGCTCGCCACTCC
CCAGTCCCGCCCAGGCCACGCCTCCCTGGAAAGTCCCCAGCGGAAAGTCCCTTGTAGCAAGCTCGATATC
AGCAGTTCTTGAAGTACTCCGGATGCAGCTCTCGGGCCACGTGATGAAATGCTAGGCGGCTGTCAAACCT
CCACTCTAACACTTCTCTCTCCGGGTCATCCATCCCATGCAGGCTCACAGGGTGTAACAAGCTGGTGTTC
TCTCCTTTATTGGCCTCTTCTACCTTATCTGGCTCAACTGGTACTAGCTTGTAGCACCATCCAAAGGTCA
GTGGATATCTGACCCCTGGCCCTGGTGTGTAGTTCTGCTAATCAGGGAAGTAGCCTTGTGTGTGGTAGAT
CCACAGATCAAGGATATCTTGTCTTCTTTGGGAGTGAATTAGCCCTTCCA
Features (pLannotate 1.2.2; 27 found; start..end, strand, type, name):
    168..302     -  polyA_signal   SV40 poly(A) signal: SV40 polyadenylation signal
    350..454     +  promoter       AmpR promoter: bla
    455..1315    +  CDS            AmpR: β-lactamase; bla; confers resistance to ampicillin, carbenicillin, and related antibiotics
   1486..2074    +  rep_origin     ori: high-copy-number ColE1/pMB1/pBR322/pUC origin of replication
   2257..2349    +  CDS            lacI (fragment): lac repressor; lacI; The lac repressor binds to the lac operator to inhibit transcription in E. coli. This inhibition can be relieved by adding lactose or isopropyl-β-D-thiogalactopyranoside (IPTG).
   2362..2383    +  protein_bind   CAP binding site: CAP binding activates transcription in the presence of cAMP. E. coli catabolite activator protein
   2398..2428    +  promoter       lac promoter: promoter for the E. coli lac operon
   2432..2454    +  protein_bind   lac operator (fragment): The lac repressor binds to the lac operator to inhibit transcription in E. coli. This inhibition can be relieved by adding lactose or isopropyl-β-D-thiogalactopyranoside (IPTG). lac repressor encoded by lacI
   2604..2861    -  LTR            5' LTR (truncated): truncated 5' long terminal repeat (LTR) from HIV-1
   2909..3427    -  CDS            nef (fragment): NEF_HV1BR - Experimental evidence at protein level: Swiss-Prot protein existence level 1. Extracellular Nef protein targets CD4(+) T-lymphocytes for apoptosis by interacting with CXCR4 surface receptors (PubMed:14990729). From Human immunodeficiency virus type 1 group M subtype B (isolate BRU/LAI) (HIV-1).
   3444..4032    -  misc_feature   WPRE: woodchuck hepatitis virus posttranscriptional regulatory element
   4046..4645    -  CDS            PuroR: puromycin N-acetyltransferase; pac from Streptomyces alboniger; confers resistance to puromycin
   4654..4983    -  promoter       SV40 promoter: SV40 enhancer and early promoter
   4994..5740    -  CDS            Tet-On® 3G: modified rtTA protein that binds tightly to promoters containing the tet operator in the presence of doxycycline
   5759..6269    -  promoter       hPGK promoter: human phosphoglycerate kinase 1 promoter
   6286..6653    +  promoter       TRE3GS promoter: 3rd-generation Tet-responsive promoter that can be activated by binding of Tet-On® 3G, modified to eliminate binding sites for endogenous mammalian transcription factors
   6663..7811    +  CDS            MAPT (fragment): TAU_SPECI - Experimental evidence at protein level: Swiss-Prot protein existence level 1. Promotes microtubule assembly and stability, and might be involved in the establishment and maintenance of neuronal polarity. The C-terminus binds axonal microtubules while the N-terminus binds neural plasma membrane components, suggesting that tau functions as a linker protein between both. Axonal polarity is predetermined by tau localization (in the neuronal cell) in the domain of the cell body defined by the centrosome. The short isoforms allow plasticity of the cytoskeleton whereas the longer isoforms
   7833..8540    +  CDS            mCherry: mCherry is a basic (constitutively fluorescent) red fluorescent protein published in 2004, derived from Discosoma sp.. It is reported to be a very rapidly-maturing monomer with low acid sensitivity.
   8562..8816    +  CDS            TRIM21 (fragment): RO52_HUMAN - Also known as RNF81, RO52, SSA1. Experimental evidence at protein level: Swiss-Prot protein existence level 1. E3 ubiquitin-protein ligase whose activity is dependent on E2 enzymes, UBE2D1, UBE2D2, UBE2E1 and UBE2E2. Forms a ubiquitin ligase complex in cooperation with the E2 UBE2D2 that is used not only for the ubiquitination of USP4 and IKBKB but also for its self-ubiquitination. Component of cullin-RING-based SCF (SKP1-CUL1-F-box protein) E3 ubiquitin-protein ligase complexes such as SCF(SKP2)-like complexes. A TRIM21-containing SCF(SKP2)-like complex is shown to mediate ubiqui
   9000..9134    -  polyA_signal   SV40 poly(A) signal: SV40 polyadenylation signal
   9178..9293    -  misc_feature   cPPT/CTS: central polypurine tract and central termination sequence of HIV-1 (lacking the first T)
   9308..9408    -  CDS            Rev (fragment): human immunodeficiency virus 1 (HIV-1) Rev protein; rev; enhances nuclear export of unspliced and incompletely spliced viral mRNAs
   9785..10018   -  misc_feature   RRE: The Rev response element (RRE) of HIV-1 allows for Rev-dependent mRNA export from the nucleus to the cytoplasm.
  10193..10531   -  CDS            HIV-1 gag (fragment): gag protein from human immunodeficiency virus 1; gag
  10515..10640   -  misc_feature   HIV-1 Ψ: packaging signal of human immunodeficiency virus type 1
  10687..10944   -  LTR            5' LTR (truncated): truncated 5' long terminal repeat (LTR) from HIV-1
  10992..1       -  CDS            nef (fragment) (across the origin): NEF_HV1BR - Experimental evidence at protein level: Swiss-Prot protein existence level 1. Extracellular Nef protein targets CD4(+) T-lymphocytes for apoptosis by interacting with CXCR4 surface receptors (PubMed:14990729). From Human immunodeficiency virus type 1 group M subtype B (isolate BRU/LAI) (HIV-1).
