[The description below was written by a language model from this plasmid's Addgene catalogue record and pLannotate feature annotations shown in this document.]
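Description:
pLVX-Tau-mCherry-RING is an HIV-1-based lentiviral transfer plasmid on the pLVX backbone, built as an all-in-one doxycycline-inducible system for mammalian cells. It is propagated in E. coli through a high-copy ColE1/pUC-type origin with ampicillin selection (AmpR, β-lactamase). Transduced mammalian cells are selected with puromycin. The viral portion is bounded by two LTR sequences, both annotated as truncated HIV-1 LTRs with adjacent nef-derived fragments. It also contains the Ψ packaging signal with a gag fragment, the Rev response element for Rev-dependent nuclear export of the genomic RNA, the cPPT/CTS, and a WPRE to enhance transcript expression.

Two divergently oriented units sit within the provirus. In the viral sense orientation, the human PGK promoter drives the Tet-On 3G transactivator, followed by an SV40 promoter driving the puromycin N-acetyltransferase gene. In the opposite orientation, the TRE3GS promoter controls the payload, a fusion of tau (MAPT, annotated as a fragment), mCherry and a short fragment of the E3 ubiquitin ligase TRIM21. The construct name indicates that this fragment is the RING domain. An SV40 polyadenylation signal lies downstream of the fusion. Adding doxycycline lets Tet-On 3G bind TRE3GS and switch on the fusion protein, whose expression can be followed by red fluorescence.

The stated purpose is inducible expression of Tau-mCherry-RING. The associated publication title suggests the tau moiety is meant to be incorporated into pathogenic tau assemblies through templated aggregation, bringing the ligase domain to them to promote their degradation. The record does not specify the tau isoform or any mutations.
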