Addgene plasmid #233689: pLVX-Tau-mCherry-RING
Purpose: Inducible expression of Tau-mCherry-RING
Depositing lab: Leo James. Depositing organization: MRC Laboratory of Molecular Biology. Publication: Co-opting templated aggregation to degrade pathogenic tau assemblies and improve motor function. Miller LVC, Papa G, Vaysburd M, Cheng S, Sweeney PW, Smith A, Franco C, Katsinelos T, Huang M, Sanford SAI, Benn J, Farnsworth J, Higginson K, Joyner H, McEwan WA, James LC. Cell. 2024 Oct 17;187(21):5967-5980.e17. doi: 10.1016/j.cell.2024.08.024. Epub 2024 Sep 13. PubMed 39276772.
Backbone
  Vector backbone: pLVX
  Vector type: Mammalian Expression, Lentiviral
  Selectable markers: Puromycin
Growth in bacteria
  Bacterial resistance: Ampicillin, 100 μg/mL
  Growth temperature: 37°C
  Growth strain: NEB Stable
  Copy number: Unknown
Gene/Insert
  Gene/Insert name: Tau-mCherry-RING
Terms and licenses: Academic/Nonprofit Terms; Industry Terms: Not Available to Industry
How to cite: pLVX-Tau-mCherry-RING was a gift from Leo James (Addgene plasmid # 233689 ; http://n2t.net/addgene:233689 ; RRID:Addgene_233689)
